Addgene plasmid #195895: L0-I12 PhiC31-NLS GG2-GG4
Purpose: Level 0 PhiC31 inegrase NLS with GG2 GG4 Golden gate linkers
Depositing lab: Jennifer Nemhauser. Depositing organization: University of Washington. Publication: An integrase toolbox to record gene-expression during plant development. Guiziou S, Maranas CJ, Chu JC, Nemhauser JL. Nat Commun. 2023 Apr 3;14(1):1844. doi: 10.1038/s41467-023-37607-5. PubMed 37012288.
Backbone
  Vector backbone: pCR-BluntII-TOPO
  Backbone manufacturer: Thermo Fisher Scientific
  Backbone size w/o insert (bp): 3512
  Vector type: Synthetic Biology
Growth in bacteria
  Bacterial resistance: Kanamycin, 50 μg/mL
  Growth temperature: 37°C
  Growth strain: DH5alpha
  Copy number: High Copy
Gene/Insert
  Gene/Insert name: PhiC31 integrase
  Species: Synthetic
  Insert size (bp): 1874
  Cloning method: TOPO Cloning
Terms and licenses: Academic/Nonprofit Terms; Industry Terms: Not Available to Industry
How to cite: L0-I12 PhiC31-NLS GG2-GG4 was a gift from Jennifer Nemhauser (Addgene plasmid # 195895 ; http://n2t.net/addgene:195895 ; RRID:Addgene_195895)
