[The description below was written by a language model from this plasmid's Addgene catalogue record and pLannotate feature annotations shown in this document.]
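Description:
L0-I12 PhiC31-NLS GG2-GG4 is a Level 0 Golden Gate part plasmid for synthetic biology, built by TOPO cloning a synthetic fragment of about 1.9 kb into the commercial pCR-BluntII-TOPO backbone. The insert encodes the PhiC31 serine integrase fused to a nuclear localisation signal and is flanked by the GG2 and GG4 Golden Gate linkers. These linkers define its position when it is assembled with other parts, such as promoters and terminators, into higher-level transcription units. As a basic part it carries the coding sequence only, and the record names no promoter intended to drive the integrase.

The plasmid is propagated in E. coli at high copy from a ColE1/pUC-type origin and selected with kanamycin through the Tn5-derived NeoR/KanR gene. A BleoR (Sh ble) gene is also present, as is usual for this backbone. The remaining annotations are standard backbone elements: the lac promoter, operator and CAP site, a T7 promoter, and lacZα and ccdB fragments. These last two are the remnants of the lacZα-ccdB fusion that the TOPO insertion site interrupts, which provides positive selection for plasmids carrying an insert. The automated feature table covers only these backbone elements. The first roughly 2 kb of the 5,386 nt sequence is unannotated; its size suggests it holds the integrase insert, but the integrase, NLS and linkers are not individually mapped.

The associated publication describes an integrase toolbox for recording gene expression during plant development. This part therefore supplies a nuclear-targeted PhiC31 coding module for building integrase-based recording or switching circuits in plants.
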