Features (pLannotate 1.2.2; 13 found; start..end, strand, type, name):
   2011..2027    -  protein_bind   lac operator: The lac repressor binds to the lac operator to inhibit transcription in E. coli. This inhibition can be relieved by adding lactose or isopropyl-β-D-thiogalactopyranoside (IPTG). lac repressor encoded by lacI
   2035..2065    -  promoter       lac promoter: promoter for the E. coli lac operon
   2080..2101    -  protein_bind   CAP binding site: CAP binding activates transcription in the presence of cAMP. E. coli catabolite activator protein
   2114..2206    -  CDS            lacI (fragment): lac repressor; lacI; The lac repressor binds to the lac operator to inhibit transcription in E. coli. This inhibition can be relieved by adding lactose or isopropyl-β-D-thiogalactopyranoside (IPTG).
   2389..2977    -  rep_origin     ori: high-copy-number ColE1/pMB1/pBR322/pUC origin of replication
   3115..3489    -  CDS            BleoR: antibiotic-binding protein; Sh ble from Streptoalloteichus hindustanus; confers resistance to bleomycin, phleomycin, and Zeocin™
   3509..3597    -  promoter       AmpR promoter (fragment): bla
   3624..3674    +  misc_feature   bom (fragment): basis of mobility region from pBR322
   3695..4489    -  CDS            NeoR/KanR: aminoglycoside phosphotransferase from Tn5; aph(3')-II (or nptII); confers resistance to neomycin, kanamycin, and G418 (Geneticin®)
   4521..4790    -  CDS            tnpA (fragment): TN5P_ECOLX - Also known as tnp. Experimental evidence at protein level: Swiss-Prot protein existence level 1. Mediates transposition of transposon Tn5 by a 'cut and paste' mechanism. First, the monomeric transposase binds the 19 bp inverted DNA repeats flanking the transposon. Then, dimerization of the DNA- bound transposase creates a synaptic DNA complex. After nicking of the first DNA strand, excision of the transposon proceeds through a series of intermediates. The transposase then mediates the insertion of the transposon at a new site by strand transfer. The activity of the wild- type tran
   4838..5141    -  CDS            ccdB (fragment): CcdB, a bacterial toxin that poisons DNA gyrase; ccdB; Plasmids containing the ccdB gene cannot be propagated in standard E. coli strains.
   5151..5298    -  CDS            lacZα (fragment): LacZα fragment of β-galactosidase; lacZ fragment
   5301..5319    +  promoter       T7 promoter: promoter for bacteriophage T7 RNA polymerase
>Addgene plasmid #195895 | L0-I12 PhiC31-NLS GG2-GG4 | addgene full sequence | sequence record 386306 | Addgene NGS Result
CACTCTGTGGTCTCAAGCCGACACGTATGCCGGCGCTTATGATAGACAATCAAGAGAAAGAGAGAACTCT
TCTGCCGCCTCTCCAGCTACACAGAGATCTGCCAACGAGGATAAAGCTGCTGATTTACAAAGAGAGGTAG
AGAGAGATGGGGGTAGGTTTAGATTTGTGGGTCATTTCTCTGAGGCTCCTGGTACATCAGCCTTTGGTAC
TGCTGAACGGCCTGAATTTGAAAGAATATTAAATGAGTGTCGGGCCGGTCGACTAAATATGATAATAGTT
TATGATGTATCTAGGTTCAGTAGACTCAAAGTTATGGATGCAATTCCGATCGTGAGCGAGCTACTTGCAC
TCGGTGTTACTATCGTAAGTACACAAGAAGGTGTATTCAGGCAGGGTAATGTGATGGACCTTATACACCT
TATTATGCGACTCGACGCTAGCCATAAAGAGTCATCACTGAAGAGTGCTAAAATCTTGGACACCAAGAAC
CTGCAAAGGGAGCTTGGAGGCTATGTAGGAGGAAAAGCTCCGTATGGTTTCGAACTCGTGAGTGAGACAA
AAGAGATTACCAGAAATGGTAGGATGGTGAACGTGGTTATTAATAAGCTAGCTCATAGCACAACCCCTCT
CACAGGGCCTTTTGAGTTCGAACCTGACGTTATTAGATGGTGGTGGAGAGAGATCAAAACTCACAAACAT
CTTCCATTTAAGCCAGGTAGCCAGGCTGCTATCCACCCTGGATCTATCACTGGGCTTTGTAAAAGGATGG
ATGCTGACGCAGTGCCAACTCGAGGGGAAACAATCGGTAAGAAGACTGCATCTTCCGCTTGGGATCCCGC
TACAGTTATGAGAATCCTTCGGGATCCGCGTATTGCTGGATTCGCCGCAGAAGTCATTTATAAGAAAAAA
CCTGATGGTACTCCTACTACAAAAATCGAAGGTTATAGGATCCAAAGGGATCCTATTACTTTGCGTCCAG
TTGAATTAGACTGTGGACCGATCATCGAACCTGCCGAGTGGTACGAGTTGCAGGCCTGGCTTGATGGTAG
AGGGCGTGGAAAGGGTTTATCTCGGGGACAGGCAATTTTGTCAGCAATGGATAAGCTTTATTGTGAGTGT
GGGGCTGTTATGACATCAAAACGTGGAGAAGAGTCAATCAAGGATTCTTACAGGTGCAGACGTCGTAAAG
TGGTGGACCCTTCTGCTCCAGGACAGCATGAGGGTACATGCAACGTTTCTATGGCTGCTCTTGATAAATT
TGTGGCCGAACGTATTTTCAACAAGATTAGACACGCTGAAGGGGATGAGGAAACTTTAGCTCTTCTTTGG
GAGGCTGCCCGGCGTTTTGGTAAGCTAACAGAGGCACCAGAAAAAAGTGGCGAAAGAGCTAATTTGGTAG
CCGAAAGAGCAGACGCCTTGAATGCATTGGAAGAACTTTACGAAGATAGGGCTGCCGGAGCATATGATGG
ACCAGTTGGTCGGAAGCATTTCAGGAAGCAACAAGCTGCACTAACTTTGAGACAGCAAGGCGCAGAGGAG
CGACTCGCAGAGCTTGAGGCCGCCGAGGCCCCAAAGCTTCCACTCGATCAATGGTTTCCTGAGGATGCCG
ACGCTGATCCTACAGGTCCAAAGAGCTGGTGGGGAAGAGCTAGCGTAGACGATAAGAGAGTGTTTGTGGG
TCTATTTGTTGACAAGATTGTAGTTACTAAGTCCACTACGGGTCGAGGACAGGGCACTCCCATCGAAAAG
AGAGCCAGTATTACCTGGGCAAAGCCTCCAACCGATGATGATGAAGACGATGCACAAGATGGTACCGAGG
ATGTGGCAGCACCAAAAAAAAAGAGGAAGGTGTAAGCTTTGAGACCTCATCACGCCTGAATTCCAGCACA
CTGGCGGCCGTTACTAGTGGATCCGAGCTCGGTACCAAGCTTGATGCATAGCTTGAGTATTCTAACGCGT
CACCTAAATAGCTTGGCGTAATCATGGTCATAGCTGTTTCCTGTGTGAAATTGTTATCCGCTCACAATTC
CACACAACATACGAGCCGGAAGCATAAAGTGTAAAGCCTGGGGTGCCTAATGAGTGAGCTAACTCACATT
AATTGCGTTGCGCTCACTGCCCGCTTTCCAGTCGGGAAACCTGTCGTGCCAGCTGCATTAATGAATCGGC
CAACGCGCGGGGAGAGGCGGTTTGCGTATTGGGCGCTCTTCCGCTTCCTCGCTCACTGACTCGCTGCGCT
CGGTCGTTCGGCTGCGGCGAGCGGTATCAGCTCACTCAAAGGCGGTAATACGGTTATCCACAGAATCAGG
GGATAACGCAGGAAAGAACATGTGAGCAAAAGGCCAGCAAAAGGCCAGGAACCGTAAAAAGGCCGCGTTG
CTGGCGTTTTTCCATAGGCTCCGCCCCCCTGACGAGCATCACAAAAATCGACGCTCAAGTCAGAGGTGGC
GAAACCCGACAGGACTATAAAGATACCAGGCGTTTCCCCCTGGAAGCTCCCTCGTGCGCTCTCCTGTTCC
GACCCTGCCGCTTACCGGATACCTGTCCGCCTTTCTCCCTTCGGGAAGCGTGGCGCTTTCTCATAGCTCA
CGCTGTAGGTATCTCAGTTCGGTGTAGGTCGTTCGCTCCAAGCTGGGCTGTGTGCACGAACCCCCCGTTC
AGCCCGACCGCTGCGCCTTATCCGGTAACTATCGTCTTGAGTCCAACCCGGTAAGACACGACTTATCGCC
ACTGGCAGCAGCCACTGGTAACAGGATTAGCAGAGCGAGGTATGTAGGCGGTGCTACAGAGTTCTTGAAG
TGGTGGCCTAACTACGGCTACACTAGAAGAACAGTATTTGGTATCTGCGCTCTGCTGAAGCCAGTTACCT
TCGGAAAAAGAGTTGGTAGCTCTTGATCCGGCAAACAAACCACCGCTGGTAGCGGTGGTTTTTTTGTTTG
CAAGCAGCAGATTACGCGCAGAAAAAAAGGATCTCAAGAAGATCCTTTGATCTTTTCTACGGGGTCTGAC
GCTCAGTGGAACGAAAACTCACGTTAAGGGATTTTGGTCATGAGATTATCAAAAAGGATCTTCACCTAGA
TCCTTTTAAATTAAAAATGAAGTTTTAGCACGTGTCAGTCCTGCTCCTCGGCCACGAAGTGCACGCAGTT
GCCGGCCGGGTCGCGCAGGGCGAACTCCCGCCCCCACGGCTGCTCGCCGATCTCGGTCATGGCCGGCCCG
GAGGCGTCCCGGAAGTTCGTGGACACGACCTCCGACCACTCGGCGTACAGCTCGTCCAGGCCGCGCACCC
ACACCCAGGCCAGGGTGTTGTCCGGCACCACCTGGTCCTGGACCGCGCTGATGAACAGGGTCACGTCGTC
CCGGACCACACCGGCGAAGTCGTCCTCCACGAAGTCCCGGGAGAACCCGAGCCGGTCGGTCCAGAACTCG
ACCGCTCCGGCGACGTCGCGCGCGGTGAGCACCGGAACGGCACTGGTCAACTTGGCCATGGTGGCCCTCC
TCACGTGCTATTATTGAAGCATTTATCAGGGTTATTGTCTCATGAGCGGATACATATTTGAATGTATTTA
GAAAAATAAACAAATAGGGGTTCCGCGCACATTTCCCCGAAAAGTGCCACCTGATGCGGTGTGAAATACC
GCACAGATGCGTAAGGAGAAAATACCGCATCAGGAAATTGTAAGCGTTAATAATTCAGAAGAACTCGTCA
AGAAGGCGATAGAAGGCGATGCGCTGCGAATCGGGAGCGGCGATACCGTAAAGCACGAGGAAGCGGTCAG
CCCATTCGCCGCCAAGCTCTTCAGCAATATCACGGGTAGCCAACGCTATGTCCTGATAGCGGTCCGCCAC
ACCCAGCCGGCCACAGTCGATGAATCCAGAAAAGCGGCCATTTTCCACCATGATATTCGGCAAGCAGGCA
TCGCCATGGGTCACGACGAGATCCTCGCCGTCGGGCATGCTCGCCTTGAGCCTGGCGAACAGTTCGGCTG
GCGCGAGCCCCTGATGCTCTTCGTCCAGATCATCCTGATCGACAAGACCGGCTTCCATCCGAGTACGTGC
TCGCTCGATGCGATGTTTCGCTTGGTGGTCGAATGGGCAGGTAGCCGGATCAAGCGTATGCAGCCGCCGC
ATTGCATCAGCCATGATGGATACTTTCTCGGCAGGAGCAAGGTGAGATGACAGGAGATCCTGCCCCGGCA
CTTCGCCCAATAGCAGCCAGTCCCTTCCCGCTTCAGTGACAACGTCGAGCACAGCTGCGCAAGGAACGCC
CGTCGTGGCCAGCCACGATAGCCGCGCTGCCTCGTCTTGCAGTTCATTCAGGGCACCGGACAGGTCGGTC
TTGACAAAAAGAACCGGGCGCCCCTGCGCTGACAGCCGGAACACGGCGGCATCAGAGCAGCCGATTGTCT
GTTGTGCCCAGTCATAGCCGAATAGCCTCTCCACCCAAGCGGCCGGAGAACCTGCGTGCAATCCATCTTG
TTCAATCATGCGAAACGATCCTCATCCTGTCTCTTGATCAGAGCTTGATCCCCTGCGCCATCAGATCCTT
GGCGGCAAGAAAGCCATCCAGTTTACTTTGCAGGGCTTCCCAACCTTACCAGAGGGCGCCCCAGCTGGCA
ATTCCGGTTCGCTTGCTGTCCATAAAACCGCCCAGTCTAGCTATCGCCATGTAAGCCCACTGCAAGCTAC
CTGCTTTCTCTTTGCGCTTGCGTTTTCCCTTGTCCAGATAGCCCAGTAGCTGACATTCATCCGGGGTCAG
CACCGTTTCTGCGGACTGGCTTTCTACGTGAAAAGGATCTAGGTGAAGATCCTTTTTGATAATCTCATGC
CTGACATTTATATTCCCCAGAACATCAGGTTAATGGCGTTTTTGATGTCATTTTCGCGGTGGCTGAGATC
AGCCACTTCTTCCCCGATAACGGAGACCGGCACACTGGCCATATCGGTGGTCATCATGCGCCAGCTTTCA
TCCCCGATATGCACCACCGGGTAAAGTTCACGGGAGACTTTATCTGACAGCAGACGTGCACTGGCCAGGG
GGATCACCATCCGTCGCCCCGGCGTGTCAATAATATCACTCTGTACATCCACAAACAGACGATAACGGCT
CTCTCTTTTATAGGTGTAAACCTTAAACTGCCGTACGTATAGGCTGCGCAACTGTTGGGAAGGGCGATCG
GTGCGGGCCTCTTCGCTATTACGCCAGCTGGCGAAAGGGGGATGTGCTGCAAGGCGATTAAGTTGGGTAA
CGCCAGGGTTTTCCCAGTCACGACGTTGTAAAACGACGGCCAGTGAATTGTAATACGACTCACTATAGGG
CGAATTGGGCCCTCTAGATGCATGCTCGAGCGGCCGCCAGTGTGATGGATATCTGCAGAATTCAGG
